Addgene plasmid #238332: proUBI10::VIH2-FL::FLAG-R372A-H373A
Purpose: proUBI10::VIH2-FL::FLAG-R372A-H373A ubiquitous expression in Arabidopsis plants
Depositing lab: Michael Hothorn. Depositing organization: University of Geneva. Publication: A small signaling domain controls PPIP5K phosphatase activity in phosphate homeostasis. Raia P, Lee K, Bartsch SM, Rico-Resendiz F, Portugal-Calisto D, Vadas O, Panse VG, Fiedler D, Hothorn M. Nat Commun. 2025 Feb 19;16(1):1753. doi: 10.1038/s41467-025-56937-0. PubMed 39966396.
Backbone
  Vector backbone: LIIbeta F 1-2
  Vector type: Plant Expression
  Selectable markers: OLEO-Red seed coat fluorescent protein
Growth in bacteria
  Bacterial resistance: Spectinomycin, 50 μg/mL
  Growth temperature: 37°C
  Growth strain: DH5alpha
  Copy number: High Copy
Gene/Insert
  Gene/Insert name: VIP1 (alt names: VIH2; PPIP5K)
  Species: A. thaliana (mustard weed)
  Insert size (bp): 3150
  Mutation: AtVIH2-AtVIH2-R372A-H373A
  Entrez Gene: VIP1 (a.k.a. AT1G43700, AtVIP1, F2J6.6, F2J6_6, SUE3, VIRE2-INTERACTING PROTEIN, VIRE2-interacting protein 1, sulphate utilization efficiency 3)
  Tag / fusion protein: 3x Flag-tag (C terminal on backbone)
  Cloning method: Golden Gate
Terms and licenses: Academic/Nonprofit Terms; Industry Terms: Not Available to Industry
How to cite: proUBI10::VIH2-FL::FLAG-R372A-H373A was a gift from Michael Hothorn (Addgene plasmid # 238332 ; http://n2t.net/addgene:238332 ; RRID:Addgene_238332)
