[The description below was written by a language model from this plasmid's Addgene catalogue record and pLannotate feature annotations shown in this document.]
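Description:
proUBI10::VIH2-FL::FLAG-R372A-H373A is a roughly 15.2 kb plant binary vector built by Golden Gate assembly in the LIIbeta F 1-2 backbone, intended for ubiquitous expression of a mutant inositol pyrophosphate kinase/phosphatase in Arabidopsis. The backbone carries a high-copy ColE1/pUC-type origin with a bom site for propagation in E. coli, together with the pVS1 oriV, RepA and StaA functions that allow stable replication in Agrobacterium. Bacterial selection is by spectinomycin through an aadA (SmR) gene located outside the T-DNA. Nopaline-type right and left border repeats delimit the region transferred into the plant genome.

Within the T-DNA, a 3,150 bp coding sequence for full-length A. thaliana VIH2 (a PPIP5K, catalogued under the insert name VIP1) carries the R372A and H373A substitutions and is fused at its C terminus to a 3xFLAG epitope, followed by the NOS terminator. The plasmid name and stated purpose indicate the UBI10 promoter drives this cassette. The promoter is not annotated in the feature table, though an unannotated stretch of about 2 kb lies upstream of the coding sequence. The repository's linked gene entry points to a VirE2-interacting protein locus, which appears to reflect a shared gene symbol rather than the PPIP5K insert described.

A second cassette encodes an oleosin–TagRFP fusion (the OLEO-Red marker), which makes transformed seeds red fluorescent so they can be selected visually without antibiotics or herbicides. The adjacent MSR4 fragment annotation probably reflects genomic sequence flanking the oleosin promoter. The associated publication concerns control of PPIP5K phosphatase activity in phosphate homeostasis, which suggests use of this variant for in planta functional tests. The record does not state the effect of the two substitutions.
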