Features (pLannotate 1.2.2; 18 found; start..end, strand, type, name):
      1..589     +  rep_origin     ori: high-copy-number ColE1/pMB1/pBR322/pUC origin of replication
    775..915     -  misc_feature   bom: basis of mobility region from pBR322
   1017..1056    -  CDS            rop (fragment): Rop protein, which maintains plasmids at low copy number; rop
   1259..1453    -  rep_origin     pVS1 oriV: origin of replication for the Pseudomonas plasmid pVS1 (Heeb et al., 2000)
   1519..2592    -  CDS            pVS1 RepA: replication protein from the Pseudomonas plasmid pVS1 (Heeb et al., 2000)
   3021..3650    -  CDS            pVS1 StaA: stability protein from the Pseudomonas plasmid pVS1 (Heeb et al., 2000)
   4210..4611    -  CDS            Y4CG_SINFN (fragment): Protein inferred from homology: Swiss-Prot protein existence level 3. From Sinorhizobium fredii (strain NBRC 101917 / NGR234).
   4951..4975    -  misc_feature   RB T-DNA repeat: right border repeat from nopaline C58 T-DNA
   7012..10161   +  CDS            VIP1: VIP1L_ARATH - Also known as QVE7 From Arabidopsis thaliana (Mouse-ear cress).
  10210..10233   +  CDS            3xFLAG (fragment): three tandem FLAG® epitope tags
  10241..10493   +  terminator     NOS terminator: nopaline synthase terminator and poly(A) signal
  10848..11345   -  CDS            MSR4 (fragment): MSRA4_ARATH - Also known as PMSR, PMSR4. Experimental evidence at protein level: Swiss-Prot protein existence level 1. Catalyzes the reduction of methionine sulfoxide (MetSO) to methionine in proteins. Plays a protective role against oxidative stress by restoring activity to proteins that have been inactivated by methionine oxidation. Prevents the methionine sulfoxidation of the heat shock protein HSP21 and its subsequent inactivation. MSRA family specifically reduces the MetSO S-enantiomer. From Arabidopsis thaliana (Mouse-ear cress).
  11918..12634   +  CDS            OLEO2_BRANA: Experimental evidence at protein level: Swiss-Prot protein existence level 1. May have a structural role to stabilize the lipid body during desiccation of the seed by preventing coalescence of the oil. Probably interacts with both lipid and phospholipid moieties of lipid bodies. May also provide recognition signals for specific lipase anchorage in lipolysis during seedling growth. From Brassica napus (Rape).
  12635..13327   +  CDS            TagRFP: TagRFP is a basic (constitutively fluorescent) red fluorescent protein published in 2007, derived from Entacmaea quadricolor. It has very low acid sensitivity.
  13621..13645   -  misc_feature   LB T-DNA repeat: left border repeat from nopaline C58 T-DNA
  14023..14810   -  CDS            SmR (fragment): aminoglycoside adenylyltransferase (Murphy, 1985); aadA; confers resistance to spectinomycin and streptomycin
  14821..14877   -  CDS            GmR (fragment): gentamycin acetyltransferase; aacC1; confers resistance to gentamycin
  15053..15076   -  promoter       Pc promoter (fragment): intI1 (promoter lies within the coding sequence); class 1 integron promoter
>Addgene plasmid #238332 | proUBI10::VIH2-FL::FLAG-R372A-H373A | addgene full sequence | sequence record 475890 | Addgene NGS Result
TTGAGATCCTTTTTTTCTGCGCGTAATCTGCTGCTTGCAAACAAAAAAACCACCGCTACCAGCGGTGGTT
TGTTTGCCGGATCAAGAGCTACCAACTCTTTTTCCGAAGGTAACTGGCTTCAGCAGAGCGCAGATACCAA
ATACTGTCCTTCTAGTGTAGCCGTAGTTAGGCCACCACTTCAAGAACTCTGTAGCACCGCCTACATACCT
CGCTCTGCTAATCCTGTTACCAGTGGCTGCTGCCAGTGGCGATAAGTCGTGTCTTACCGGGTTGGACTCA
AGACGATAGTTACCGGATAAGGCGCAGCGGTCGGGCTGAACGGGGGGTTCGTGCACACAGCCCAGCTTGG
AGCGAACGACCTACACCGAACTGAGATACCTACAGCGTGAGCTATGAGAAAGCGCCACGCTTCCCGAAGG
GAGAAAGGCGGACAGGTATCCGGTAAGCGGCAGGGTCGGAACAGGAGAGCGCACGAGGGAGCTTCCAGGG
GGAAACGCCTGGTATCTTTATAGTCCTGTCGGGTTTCGCCACCTCTGACTTGAGCGTCGATTTTTGTGAT
GCTCGTCAGGGGGGCGGAGCCTATGGAAAAACGCCAGCAACGCGGCCTTTTTACGGTTCCTGGCCTTTTG
CTGGCCTTTTGCTCACATGTTCTTTCCTGCGTTATCCCCTGATTCTGTGGATAACCGTATTACCGCCTTT
GAGTGAGCTGATACCGCTCGCCGCAGCCGAACGACCGAGCGCAGCGAGTCAGTGAGCGAGGAAGCGGAAG
AGCGCCTGATGCGGTATTTTCTCCTTACGCATCTGTGCGGTATTTCACACCGCATATGGTGCACTCTCAG
TACAATCTGCTCTGATGCCGCATAGTTAAGCCAGTATACACTCCGCTATCGCTACGTGACTGGGTCATGG
CTGCGCCCCGACACCCGCCAACACCCGCTGACGCGCCCTGACGGGCTTGTCTGCTCCCGGCATCCGCTTA
CAGACAAGCTGTGACTGTCTCCGGGAGCTGCATGTGTCAGAGGTTTTCACCGTCATCACCGAAACGCGCG
AGGCAGGGTGCCTTGATGTGGGCGCCGGCGGTCGAGTGGCGACGGCGCGGCTTGTCCGCGCCCTGGTAGA
TTGCCTGGCCGTAGGCCAGCCATTTTTGAGCGGCCAGCGGCCGCGATAGGCCGACGCGAAGCGGCGGGGC
GTAGGGAGCGCAGCGACCGAAGGGTAGGCGCTTTTTGCAGCTCTTCGGCTGTGCGCTGGCCAGACAGTTA
TGCACAGGCCAGGCGGGTTTTAAGAGTTTTAATAAGTTTTAAAGAGTTTTAGGCGGAAAAATCGCCTTTT
TTCTCTTTTATATCAGTCACTTACATGTGTGACCGGTTCCCAATGTACGGCTTTGGGTTCCCAATGTACG
GGTTCCGGTTCCCAATGTACGGCTTTGGGTTCCCAATGTACGTGCTATCCACAGGAAAGAGTCCTTTTCG
ACCTTTTTCCCCTGCTAGGGCAATTTGCCCTAGCATCTGCTCCGTACATTAGGAACCGGCGGATGCTTCG
CCCTCGATCAGGTTGCGGTAGCGCATGACTAGGATCGGGCCAGCCTGCCCCGCCTCCTCCTTCAAATCGT
ACTCCGGCAGGTCATTTGACCCGATCAGCTTGCGCACGGTGAAACAGAACTTCTTGAACTCTCCGGCGCT
GCCACTGCGTTCGTAGATCGTCTTGAACAACCATCTGGCTTCTGCCTTGCCTGCGGCGCGGCGTGCCAGG
CGGTAGAGAAAACGGCCGATGCCGGGATCGATCAAAAAGTAATCGGGGTGAACCGTCAGCACGTCCGGGT
TCTTGCCTTCTGTGATCTCGCGGTACATCCAATCAGCTAGCTCGATCTCGATGTACTCCGGCCGCCCGGT
TTCGCTCTTTACGATCTTGTAGCGGCTAATCAAGGCTTCACCCTCGGATACCGTCACCAGGCGGCCGTTC
TTGGCCTTCTTCGTACGCTGCATGGCAACGTGCGTGGTGTTTAACCGAATGCAGGTTTCTACCAGGTCGT
CTTTCTGCTTTCCGCCATCGGCTCGCCGGCAGAACTTGAGTACGTCCGCAACGTGTGGACGGAACACGCG
GCCGGGCTTGTCTCCCTTCCCTTCCCGGTATCGGTTCATGGATTCGGTTAGATGGGAAACCGCCATCAGT
ACCAGGTCGTAATCCCACACACTGGCCATGCCGGCCGGCCCTGCGGAAACCTCTACGTGCCCGTCTGGAA
GCTCGTAGCGGATCACCTCGCCAGCTCGTCGGTCACGCTTCGACAGACGGAAAACGGCCACGTCCATGAT
GCTGCGACTATCGCGGGTGCCCACGTCATAGAGCATCGGAACGAAAAAATCTGGTTGCTCGTCGCCCTTG
GGCGGCTTCCTAATCGACGGCGCACCGGCTGCCGGCGGTTGCCGGGATTCTTTGCGGATTCGATCAGCGG
CCGCTTGCCACGATTCACCGGGGCGTGCTTCTGCCTCGATGCGTTGCCGCTGGGCGGCCTGCGCGGCCTT
CAACTTCTCCACCAGGTCATCACCCAGCGCCGCGCCGATTTGTACCGGGCCGGATGGTTTGCGACCGCTC
ACGCCGATTCCTCGGGCTTGGGGGTTCCAGTGCCATTGCAGGGCCGGCAGGCAACCCAGCCGCTTACGCC
TGGCCAACCGCCCGTTCCTCCACACATGGGGCATTCCACGGCGTCGGTGCCTGGTTGTTCTTGATTTTCC
ATGCCGCCTCCTTTAGCCGCTAAAATTCATCTACTCATTTATTCATTTGCTCATTTACTCTGGTAGCTGC
GCGATGTATTCAGATAGCAGCTCGGTAATGGTCTTGCCTTGGCGTACCGCGTACATCTTCAGCTTGGTGT
GATCCTCCGCCGGCAACTGAAAGTTGACCCGCTTCATGGCTGGCGTGTCTGCCAGGCTGGCCAACGTTGC
AGCCTTGCTGCTGCGTGCGCTCGGACGGCCGGCACTTAGCGTGTTTGTGCTTTTGCTCATTTTCTCTTTA
CCTCATTAACTCAAATGAGTTTTGATTTAATTTCAGCGGCCAGCGCCTGGACCTCGCGGGCAGCGTCGCC
CTCGGGTTCTGATTCAAGAACGGTTGTGCCGGCGGCGGCAGTGCCTGGGTAGCTCACGCGCTGCGTGATA
CGGGACTCAAGAATGGGCAGCTCGTACCCGGCCAGCGCCTCGGCAACCTCACCGCCGATGCGCGTGCCTT
TGATCGCCCGCGACACGACAAAGGCCGCTTGTAGCCTTCCATCCGTGACCTCAATGCGCTGCTTAACCAG
CTCCACCAGGTCGGCGGTGGCCCATATGTCGTAAGGGCTTGGCTGCACCGGAATCAGCACGAAGTCGGCT
GCCTTGATCGCGGACACAGCCAAGTCCGCCGCCTGGGGCGCTCCGTCGATCACTACGAAGTCGCGCCGGC
CGATGGCCTTCACGTCGCGGTCAATCGTCGGGCGGTCGATGCCGACAACGGTTAGCGGTTGATCTTCCCG
CACGGCCGCCCAATCGCGGGCACTGCCCTGGGGATCGGAATCGACTAACAGAACATCGGCCCCGGCGAGT
TGCAGGGCGCGGGCTAGATGGGTTGCGATGGTCGTCTTGCCTGACCCGCCTTTCTGGTTAAGTACAGCGA
TAACCTTCATGCGTTCCCCTTGCGTATTTGTTTATTTACTCATCGCATCATATACGCAGCGACCGCATGA
CGCAAGCTGTTTTACTCAAATACACATCACCTTTTTAGACGGCGGCGCTCGGTTTCTTCAGCGGCCAAGC
TGGCCGGCCAGGCCGCCAGCTTGGCATCAGACAAACCGGCCAGGATTTCATGCAGCCGCACGGTTGAGAT
GTGCGCGGGCGGCTCGAACACGTACCCGGCCGCGATCATCTCCGCCTCGATCTCTTCGGTAATGAAAAAC
GGTTCGTCCTGGCCGTCCTGGTGCGGTTTCATGCTTGTTCCTCTTGGCGTTCATTCTCGGCGGCCGCCAG
GGCGTCGGCCTCGGTCAATGCGTCCTCACGGAAGGCACCGCGCCGCCTGGCCTCGGTGGGCGTCACTTCC
TCGCTGCGCTCAAGTGCGCGGTACAGGGTCGAGCGATGCACGCCAAGCAGTGCAGCCGCCTCTTTCACGG
TGCGGCCTTCCTGGTCGATCAGCTCGCGGGCGTGCGCGATCTGTGCCGGGGTGAGGGTAGGGCGGGGGCC
AAACTTCACGCCTCGGGCCTTGGCGGCCTCGCGCCCGCTCCGGGTGCGGTCGATGATTAGGGAACGCTCG
AACTCGGCAATGCCGGCGAACACGGTCAACACCATGCGGCCGGCCGGCGTGGTGGTGTCGGCCCACGGCT
CTGCCAGGCTACGCAGGCCCGCGCCGGCCTCCTGGATGCGCTCGGCAATGTCCAGTAGGTCGCGGGTGCT
GCGGGCCAGGCGGTCTAGCCTGGTCACTGTCACAACGTCGCCAGGGCGTAGGTGGTCAAGCATCCTGGCC
AGCTCCGGGCGGTCGCGCCTGGTGCCGGTGATCTTCTCGGAAAACAGCTTGGTGCAGCCGGCCGCGTGCA
GTTCGGCCCGTTGGTTGGTCAAGTCCTGGTCGTCGGTGCTGACGCGGGCATAGCCCAGCAGGCCAGCGGC
GGCGCTCTTGTTCATGGCGTAATGTCTCCGGTTCTAGTCGCAAGTATTCTACTTTATGCGACTAAAACAC
GCGACAAGAAAACGCCAGGAAAAGGGCAGGGCGGCAGCCTGTCGCGTAACTTAGGACTTGTGCGACATGT
CGTTTTCAGAAGAAGGCTGCACTGAACGTCAGAAGCCGACTGCACTATAGCAGCGGAGGGGTTGGATCAA
AGTACTTTGATCCCGAGGGGAACCCTGTGGTTGGCATGCACATACAAATGGACGAACGGATAAACCTTTT
CACGCCCTTTTAAATATCCGATTATTCTAATAAACGCTCTTTTCTCTTAGGTTTACCCGCCAATATATCC
TGTCAAACACTGATAGTTTAAACCAGAGAAGACAACAGAGCGGAGTCTAGCTCAACAGAGCTTTTAACCC
AAATTGGTACAATAGAATACAACTTTAGATCATAATTCTCAAAAGAAAGAGATTCCTTAGCTATTCTATC
TGCCACTCCATTTCCTTCTCGGCTTGTATGCACAAGCATAAAATCCTCAAACTTGCTAAGTAGATACTTT
ATGTCTTGGATAATTGGATTGAGACTTGACAAGCATAACTTTCATGTAACCAAAGACACAAGTTGCTGAG
AATCCACCTCAAAAATGATCTTCCTATAATTGAATCGGGATAATGACAGCACAGCCCATCTAAGAGCCTC
CACTTCTACTTCCAGCACGCTTCTTACTTTTACCACAGCTCTTGCACCTAACCATAACACCTTCCCTGTA
TGATCGCGAAGCACCCACCCTAAGCCACATTTTAATCCTTCTGTTGGCCATGCCCCATCAAAGTTGCACT
TAACCCAAGATTGTGGTGGAGCTTCCCATGTTTCTCGTCTGTCCCGACGGTGTTGTGGTTGGTGCTTTCC
TTACATTCTGAGCCTCTTTCCTTCTAATCCACTCATCTGCATCTTCTTGTGTCCTTACTAATACCTCATT
GGTTCCAAATTCCCTCCCTTTAAGCACCAGCTCGTTTCTGTTCTTCCACAGCCTCCCAAGTATCCAAGGG
ACTAAAGCCTCCACATTCTTCAGATCAGGATATTCTTGTTTAAGATGTTGAACTCTATGGAGGTTTGTAT
GAACTGATGATCTAGGACCGGATAAGTTCCCTTCTTCATAGCGAACTTATTCAAAGAATGTTTTGTGTAT
CATTCTTGTTACATTGTTATTAATGAAAAAATATTATTGGTCATTGGACTGAACACGAGTGTTAAATATG
GACCAGGCCCCAAATAAGATCCATTGATATATGAATTAAATAACAAGAATAAATCGAGTCACCAAACCAC
TTGCCTTTTTTAACGAGACTTGTTCACCAACTTGATACAAAAGTCATTATCCTATGCAAATCAATAATCA
TACAAAAATATCCAATAACACTAAAAAATTAAAAGAAATGGATAATTTCACAATATGTTATACGATAAAG
AAGTTACTTTTCCAAGAAATTCACTGATTTTATAAGCCCACTTGCATTAGATAAATGGCAAAAAAAAACA
AAAAGGAAAAGAAATAAAGCACGAAGAATTCTAGAAAATACGAAATACGCTTCAATGCAGTGGGACCCAC
GGTTCAATTATTGCCAATTTTCAGCTCCACCGTATATTTAAAAAATAAAACGATAATGCTAAAAAAATAT
AAATCGTAACGATCGTTAAATCTCAACGGCTGGATCTTATGACGACCGTTAGAAATTGTGGTTGTCGACG
AGTCAGTAATAAACGGCGTCAAAGTGGTTGCAGCCGGCACACACGAGTCGTGTTTATCAACTCAAAGCAC
AAATACTTTTCCTCAACCTAAAAATAAGGCAATTAGCCAAAAACAACTTTGCGTGTAAACAACGCTCAAT
ACACGTGTCATTTTATTATTAGCTATTGCTTCACCGCCTTAGCTTTCTCGTGACCTAGTCGTCCTCGTCT
TTTCTTCTTCTTCTTCTATAAAACAATACCCAAAGAGCTCTTCTTCTTCACAATTCAGATTTCAATTTCT
CAAAATCTTAAAAACTTTCTCTCAATTCTCTCTACCGTGATCAAGGTAAATTTCTGTGTTCCTTATTCTC
TCAAAATCTTCGATTTTGTTTTCGTTCGATCCCAATTTCGTATATGTTCTTTGGTTTAGATTCTGTTAAT
CTTAGATCGAATACGATTTTCTGGGTTTGATCGTTAGATATCATCTTAATTCTCGATTAGGGTTTCATAG
ATATCATCCGATTTGTTCAAATAATTTGAGTTTTGTCGAATAATTACTCTTCGATTTGTGATTTCTATCT
AGATCTGGTGTTAGTTTCTAGTTTGTGCGATCGAATTTGTCGATTAATCTGAGTTTTTCTGATTAACAGT
CTGGAAGCACCATGGAGATGGAAGAAGGAGCAAGTGGTGTTGGTGAGAAGATAAAGATTGGAGTCTGCGT
CATGGAAAAGAAGGTTTTCTCAGCTCCCATGGGGGAAATTCTCGACAGACTCCAGTCTTTTGGTGAATTT
GAGATCTTACATTTTGGGGATAAAGTTATACTTGAAGATCCAATAGAAAGTTGGCCCATTTGTGATTGCT
TGATTGCTTTTCATTCCTCTGGATATCCTCTTGAGAAGGCTCAGGCATATGCTGCTTTAAGAAAGCCATT
TTTAGTGAATGAACTTGATCCGCAATATCTTCTTCATGATCGCCGGAAGGTGTATGAGCATCTTGAGATG
TATGGCATCCCAGTTCCTAGGTATGCTTGTGTCAATAGAAAGGTACCAAATCAAGACCTTCATTATTTTG
TCGAGGAAGAAGATTTTGTTGAGGTCCATGGTGAACGCTTCTGGAAGCCATTTGTGGAAAAGCCTGTCAA
TGGAGATGACCATAGTATAATGATATACTACCCTAGCTCGGCAGGTGGAGGCATGAAAGAATTGTTTCGC
AAGATTGGGAACCGATCAAGTGAATTTCATCCTGACGTCAGAAGGGTAAGGAGAGAAGGCTCTTATATAT
ACGAGGAGTTTATGGCCACCGGAGGAACTGATGTCAAGGTCTATACAGTGGGTCCTGAATACGCACATGC
TGAAGCAAGAAAGTCACCTGTTGTTGATGGTGTTGTTATGAGGAATACAGATGGGAAGGAAGTGAGATAT
CCAGTATTGCTTACACCTGCTGAAAAGCAAATGGCTAGAGAAGTTTGCATTGCATTTAGGCAAGCGGTCT
GTGGGTTTGATCTTCTACGATCTGAGGGCTGTTCATATGTTTGTGATGTCAATGGATGGAGTTTTGTGAA
GAACTCATACAAGTATTATGACGATGCTGCGTGTGTGCTAAGGAAAATGTGTTTGGATGCAAAAGCTCCT
CATCTCTCATCCACTCTTCCTCCCACCTTGCCATGGAAGGTCAATGAACCTGTACAATCTAATGAAGGTC
TAACTCGCCAGGGAAGTGGCATCATCGGCACTTTTGGGCAGTCAGAAGAGCTACGTTGTGTCATTGCTGT
TGTTGCAGCAGGCGATAGAACTCCCAAGCAGAAAGTGAAACTAAAAGTTACAGAGGAAAAACTATTAAAC
CTAATGTTGAAGTACAATGGTGGAAAGCCAAGAGCTGAAACCAAACTTAAGAGTGCCGTCCAGTTGCAAG
ATCTATTAGATGCCACAAGAATGTTAGTTCCCCGTACAAGACCAGGTCGTGAAAGTGATAGTGATGCAGA
GGACCTTGAACATGCTGAGAAGCTTCGGCAAGTTAAAGCAGTCCTTGAAGAGGGAGGACATTTCTCTGGT
ATATACAGGAAGGTTCAACTGAAGCCGCTGAAGTGGGTTAAAATACCAAAAAGCGATGGTGATGGCGAAG
AAGAAAGACCAGTAGAGGCCCTTATGGTTCTGAAATATGGCGGTGTTTTAACACACGCTGGTAGAAAGCA
GGCAGAAGAACTTGGTAGATACTTTCGAAACAATATGTATCCAGGTGAAGGGACTGGTTTGCTTCGTCTC
CATAGTACGTACCGTCATGACCTTAAAATTTACAGCTCTGACGAGGGACGTGTTCAGATGTCTGCAGCGG
CTTTTGCTAAAGGCCTGCTTGACCTAGAAGGACAGCTGACGCCAATCCTGGTTTCTTTGGTTAGCAAGGA
CTCTTCCATGTTGGATGGTCTTGATAATGCCAGCATTGAAATGGAAGCGGCCAAGGCTAGATTGAATGAG
ATTGTAACGTCTGGCACAAAGATGATAGACGACGACCAAGTCTCCTCTGAAGATTTCCCTTGGATGACTG
ATGGAGCTGGACTTCCTCCCAACGCTCATGAACTCCTACGTGAACTGGTGAAATTAACTAAGAATGTGAC
TGAACAAGTAAGACTACTTGCAATGGATGAGGACGAGAACCTCACTGAGCCATACGATATAATTCCTCCA
TATGATCAAGCAAAAGCCCTTGGCAAGACAAACATTGACAGTGATCGGATTGCTTCTGGATTACCATGTG
GTAGTGAAGGATTCCTTCTGATGTTTGCTCGGTGGATAAAACTTGCTAGGGATCTCTACAATGAAAGAAA
AGACCGATTTGACATCACACAGATTCCGGATGTTTACGATTCATGCAAGTACGACCTGTTACATAATTCC
CATCTCGATCTAAAAGGATTAGATGAACTCTTCAAAGTAGCACAGTTACTTGCAGATGGTGTAATCCCAA
ATGAGTATGGCATCAATCCGCAACAAAAGCTTAAAATCGGTTCAAAGATTGCTCGGCGCTTAATGGGGAA
AATCTTGATAGACTTGAGGAATACTCGAGAAGAAGCACTGAGCGTTGCCGAGTTGAAAGAAAGCCAAGAA
CAAGTCTTGTCATTATCCGCCTCGCAAAGGGAAGATAGAAATAGTCAACCGAAGCTATTTATCAATAGCG
ATGAATTGAGACGACCTGGCACAGGTGATAAAGATGAAGATGATGATAAAGAAACCAAATACCGATTAGA
TCCAAAGTATGCAAATGTGAAAACACCTGAACGTCATGTGAGGACTCGACTTTACTTCACATCTGAATCG
CATATTCATTCGCTCATGAACGTCCTTCGATACTGTAACCTTGATGAATCTCTCCTAGGAGAAGAAAGCC
TCATTTGCCAAAACGCCTTAGAACGTCTCTGTAAAACCAAGGAACTCGATTACATGAGTTACATTGTCCT
AAGGCTCTTTGAGAACACCGAGGTATCACTTGAGGACCCGAAAAGATTCCGCATTGAACTTACATTTAGC
CGTGGAGCTGATTTGTCTCCCTTAAGGAATAATGACGACGAGGCAGAGACATTGCTAAGGGAACACACAC
TTCCGATAATGGGACCAGAGAGGCTTCAAGAAGTAGGTTCTTGTTTAAGCTTGGAGACAATGGAGAAAAT
GGTTCGTCCATTTGCTATGCCGGCGGAAGATTTCCCTCCGGCGTCCACTCCGGTTGGTTTCTCGGGTTAC
TTCTCAAAAAGTGCTGCGGTGCTGGAGCGACTCGTAAACCTCTTCCACAACTATAAGAACTCTTCTTCTA
ATGGAAGGAGCAAGGGAGATTACAAAGACCATGATGGAGATTATAAGGATCACGATATCGACTACAAAGA
TGACGACGATAAATAAAATCGATCGTTCAAACATTTGGCAATAAAGTTTCTTAAGATTGAATCCTGTTGC
CGGTCTTGCGATGATTATCATATAATTTCTGTTGAATTACGTTAAGCATGTAATAATTAACATGTAATGC
ATGACGTTATTTATGAGATGGGTTTTTATGATTAGAGTCCCGCAATTATACATTTAATACGCGATAGAAA
ACAAAATATAGCGCGCAAACTAGGATAAATTATCGCGCGCGGTGTCATCTATGTTACTAGATCTGAGGTA
TGTAGGTATAGTAACATGAACAAGAACAGACTCAAGTACAAGATCGCATACGAAAATGGAAATGGCAATG
TCACTTCCACATAATCAAACACGAATCCTCATATCAACAAGGCCTGAGATTCTAACTAGCTCATAACAAC
TTAGCCAATAGTTACTTGAGACTACCAAATGTATGTAGAACTAAAGACTAAGGGACAGAGAGTTCGTCTA
AACAGGTGAATCTAGTCGTTGTTATCTAATAAACAATTCAGCCCCAAATGCAGAACACACATAGAGCTCT
CTATTGATTCAAATTACGATCTGATACTGATAACGTCTAGATTTTTAGGGTTAAAGCAATCAATCACCTG
ACGATTCAAGGTGGTTGGATCATGACGATTCCAGAAAACATCAAGCAAGCTCTCAAAGCTACACTCTTTG
GGATCATACTGAACTCTAACAACCTCGTTATGTCCCGTAGTGCCAGTACAGACATCCTCGTAACTCGGAT
TGTGCACGATGCCATGGCTATACCCAACCTCGGTCTTGGTCACACCAGGAACTCTCTGGTAAGCTAGCTC
CACTCCCCAGAAACAACCGGCGCCAAATTGCGCGAATTGCTGACCTGATGACGGAACATCATCGTCGGGT
CCTTGGGCGATTGCGGCGGAAGATGGGTCAGCTTGGGCTTGAGGACGAGAGCCGAATCCGAGTCTGTTGA
AAAGGTTGTTCATTGGGGATTTGTATACGGAGATTGGTCGTCGAGAGGTTTGAGGGAAAGGACAAATGGG
TTTGGCTCTGGAGAAAGAGAGTGCGGCTTTAGAGAGAGAATTGAGAGGTTTAGAGAGAGATGCGGCGGCG
ATGAGCGTGCCGAGGAGAGACGACGAGGACCTGCATTATCAAAGCAGTGACGTGGTGAAATTTGGAACTT
TTAAGAGGCAGATAGATTTATTATTTGTATCCATTTTCTTCATTGTTCTAGAATGTCGCGGAACAAATTT
TAAAACTAAATCCTAAATTTTTCTAATTTTGTTGCCAATAGTGGATATGTGGGCCGTATAGAAGGAATCT
ATTGAAGGCTCAAACCCATACTGACGAGCCCAAAGGTTCGTTTTGCGTTTTATGTTTCGGTTCGATGCCA
ACGCCACATTCTGAGCTAGGCAAAAAACAAACGTGTCTTTGAATAGACTCCTCTCGTTAACACATGCAGC
GGCTGCATGGTGACGCCATTAACACGTGGCCTACAATTGCATGATGTCTCCATTGACACGTGACTTCTCG
TCTCCTTTCTTAATATATCTAACAAACACTCCTACCTCTTCCAAAATATATACACATCTTTTTGATCAAT
CTCTCATTCAAAATCTCATTCTCTCTAGTAAACAAGAACAAAAAAATGGCGGATACAGCTAGAGGAACCC
ATCACGATATCATCGGCAGGGACCAGTACCCGATGATGGGCCGTGACCGTGACCAGTACCAGATGTCCGG
ACGAGGATCTGACTACTCCAAGTCTAGGCAGATTGCTAAAGCTGCAACTGCTGTCACAGCTGGTGGTTCC
CTCCTTGTTCTCTCCAGCCTTACCCTTGTTGGAACTGTCATAGCTTTGACTGTTGCAACACCTCTGCTCG
TTATCTTCAGCCCAATCCTTGTCCCGGCTCTCATCACAGTTGCACTCCTCATCACCGGTTTTCTTTCCTC
TGGAGGGTTTGGCATTGCCGCTATAACCGTTTTCTCTTGGATTTACAAGTAAGCACACATTTATCATCTT
ACTTCATAATTTTGTGCAATATGTGCATGCATGTGTTGAGCCAGTAGCTTTGGATCAATTTTTTTGGTCG
AATAACAAATGTAACAATAAGAAATTGCAAATTCTAGGGAACATTTGGTTAACTAAATACGAAATTTGAC
CTAGCTAGCTTGAATGTGTCTGTGTATATCATCTATATAGGTAAAATGCTTGGTATGATACCTATTGATT
GTGAATAGGTACGCAACGGGAGAGCACCCACAGGGATCAGACAAGTTGGACAGTGCAAGGATGAAGTTGG
GAAGCAAAGCTCAGGATCTGAAAGACAGAGCTCAGTACTACGGACAGCAACATACTGGTGGGGAACATGA
CCGTGACCGTACTCGTGGTGGCCAGCACACTACTATGAGCGAGCTGATTAAGGAGAACATGCACATGAAG
CTGTACATGGAGGGCACCGTGAACAACCACCACTTCAAGTGCACATCCGAGGGCGAAGGCAAGCCCTACG
AGGGCACCCAGACCATGAGAATCAAGGTGGTCGAGGGCGGCCCTCTCCCCTTCGCCTTCGACATCCTGGC
TACCAGCTTCATGTACGGCAGCAGAACCTTCATCAACCACACCCAGGGCATCCCCGACTTCTTTAAGCAG
TCCTTCCCTGAGGGCTTCACATGGGAGAGAGTCACCACATACGAGGACGGAGGTGTGCTGACCGCTACTC
AGGACACCAGCCTCCAGGACGGCTGCCTCATCTACAACGTCAAGATCAGAGGGGTGAACTTCCCATCCAA
CGGCCCTGTGATGCAGAAGAAAACACTCGGCTGGGAAGCCAACACCGAGATGCTGTATCCAGCTGACGGA
GGACTGGAAGGCAGAAGCGACATGGCCCTGAAGCTCGTGGGCGGGGGCCACCTGATCTGCAACTTCAAGA
CCACATACAGATCCAAGAAACCCGCTAAGAACCTCAAGATGCCCGGCGTCTACTATGTGGACCACAGACT
GGAAAGAATCAAGGAGGCCGACAAAGAAACCTACGTCGAGCAGCACGAGGTGGCTGTGGCCAGATACTGC
GACCTCCCTAGCAAACTGGGGCACAAGTGATTAGAGTTTTTCAGATCCGCGTTTGTGTTTTCTGGGTTTC
TCACTTAAGCGTCTGCGTTTTACTTTTGTATTGGGTTTGGCGTTTAGTAGTTTGCGGTAGCGTTCTTGTT
ATGTGTAATTACGCTTTTTCTTCTTGCTTCAGCAGTTTCGGTTGAAATATAAATCGAATCAAGTTTCACT
TTATCAGCGTTGTTTTAAATTTTGGCATTAAATTGGTGAAAATTGCTTCAATTTTGTATCTAAATAGAAG
TGTCCTCATTGTCTTCCGTAATCCGTCTAAGCGTCAATTTGTTTACACCACAATATATCCTGCCACCAGC
CAGCCAACAGCTCCCCGACCGGCAGCTCGGCACAAAATCACCACTCGATACAGGCAGCCCATCAGTCCGG
GACGGCGTCAGCGGGAGAGCCGTTGTAAGGCGGCAGACTTTGCTCATGTTACCGGCAGAAGATCCTTTGA
TCTTTTCTACGGGGTCTGACGCTCAGTGGAACGAAAACTCACGTTAAGGGATTTTGGTCATGCATGATAT
ATCTCCCAATTTGTGTAGGGCTTATTATGCACGCTTAAAAATAATAAAAGCAGACTTGACCTGATAGTTT
GGCTGTGAGCAATTATGTGCTTAGTGCATCTAACGCTTGAGTTAAGCCGCGCCGCGAAGCGGCGTCGGCT
TGAACGAATTTCTAGCTAGACATTATTTGCCGACTACCTTGGTGATCTCGCCTTTCACGTAGTGGACAAA
TTCTTCCAACTGATCTGCGCGCGAGGCCAAGCGATCTTCTTCTTGTCCAAGATAAGCCTGTCTAGCTTCA
AGTATGACGGGCTGATACTGGGCCGGCAGGCGCTCCATTGCCCAGTCGGCAGCGACATCCTTCGGCGCGA
TTTTGCCGGTTACTGCGCTGTACCAAATGCGGGACAACGTAAGCACTACATTTCGCTCATCGCCAGCCCA
GTCGGGCGGCGAGTTCCATAGCGTTAAGGTTTCATTTAGCGCCTCAAATAGATCCTGTTCAGGAACCGGA
TCAAAGAGTTCCTCCGCCGCTGGACCTACCAAGGCAACGCTATGTTCTCTTGCTTTTGTCAGCAAGATAG
CCAGATCAATGTCGATCGTGGCTGGCTCGAAGATACCTGCAAGAATGTCATTGCGCTGCCATTCTCCAAA
TTGCAGTTCGCGCTTAGCTGGATAACGCCACGGAATGATGTCGTCGTGCACAACAATGGTGACTTCTACA
GCGCGGAGAATCTCGCTCTCTCCAGGGGAAGCCGAAGTTTCCAAAAGGTCGTTGATCAAAGCTCGCCGCG
TTGTTTCATCAAGCCTTACGGTCACCGTAACCAGCAAATCAATATCACTGTGTGGCTTCAGGCCGCCATC
CACTGCGGAGCCGTACAAATGTACGGCCAGCAACGTCGGTTCGAGATGGCGCTCGATGACGCCAACTACC
TCTGATAGTTGAGTCGATACTTCGGCGATCACCGCTTCCCCCATGATGTTTAACTTTGTTTTAGGGCGAC
TGCCCTGCTGCGTAACATCGTTGCTGCTCCATAACATCAAACATCGACCCACGGCGTAACGCGCTTGCTG
CTTGGATGCCCGAGGCATAGACTGTACCCCAAAAAAACAGTCATAACAAGCCATGAAAACCGCCACTGCG
CCGTTACCACCGCTGCGTTCGGTCAAGGTTCTGGACCAGTTGCGTGAGCGCATACGCTACTTGCATTACA
GCTTACGAACCGAACAGGCTTATGTCCACTGGGTTCGTGCCCGAATTGATCACAGGCAGCAACGCTCTGT
CATCGTTACAATCAACATGCTACCCTCCGCGAGATCATCCGTGTTTCAAACCCGGCAGCTTAGTTGCCGT
TCTTCCGATGAGCGTCAGACCCCGTAGAAAAGATCAAAGGATCTTC
